>Addgene plasmid #164540 | GP757 | addgene full sequence | sequence record 325336 | Addgene NGS Result
ATTACAAAATTTGTGAAAGATTGACTGGTATTCTTAACTATGTTGCTCCTTTTACGCTATGTGGATACGC
TGCTTTAATGCCTTTGTATCATGCTATTGCTTCCCGTATGGCTTTCATTTTCTCCTCCTTGTATAAATCC
TGGTTGCTGTCTCTTTATGAGGAGTTGTGGCCCGTTGTCAGGCAACGTGGCGTGGTGTGCACTGTGTTTG
CTGACGCAACCCCCACTGGTTGGGGCATTGCCACCACCTGTCAGCTCCTTTCCGGGACTTTCGCTTTCCC
CCTCCCTATTGCCACGGCGGAACTCATCGCCGCCTGCCTTGCCCGCTGCTGGACAGGGGCTCGGCTGTTG
GGCACTGACAATTCCGTGGTGTTGTCGGGGAAATCATCGTCCTTTCCTTGGCTGCTCGCCTGTGTTGCCA
CCTGGATTCTGCGCGGGACGTCCTTCTGCTACGTCCCTTCGGCCCTCAATCCAGCGGACCTTCCTTCCCG
CGGCCTGCTGCCGGCTCTGCGGCCTCTTCCGCGTCTTCGCCTTCGCCCTCAGACGAGTCGGATCTCCCTT
TGGGCCGCCTCCCCGCCTGGTACCTTTAAGACCAATGACTTACAAGGCAGCTGTAGATCTTAGCCACTTT
TTAAAAGAAAAGGGGGGACTGGAAGGGCTAATTCACTCCCAACGAAGACAAGATCACCTGCAGGACAGGC
GCGCCCTGCTTTTTGCTTGTACTGGGTCTCTCTGGTTAGACCAGATCTGAGCCTGGGAGCTCTCTGGCTA
ACTAGGGAACCCACTGCTTAAGCCTCAATAAAGCTTGCCTTGAGTGCTTCAAGTAGTGTGTGCCCGTCTG
TTGTGTGACTCTGGTAACTAGAGATCCCTCAGACCCTTTTAGTCAGTGTGGAAAATCTCTAGCACCCGGG
CGATTAAGGAAAGGGCTAGATCATTCTTGAAGACGAAAGGGCCTCGTGATACGCCTATTTTTATAGGTTA
ATGTCATGATAATAATGGTTTCTTAGACGTCAGGTGGCACTTTTCGGGGAAATGTGCGCGGAACCCCTAT
TTGTTTATTTTTCTAAATACATTCAAATATGTATCCGCTCATGAGACAATAACCCTGATAAATGCTTCAA
TAATATTGAAAAAGGAAGAGTATGAGTATTCAACATTTCCGTGTCGCCCTTATTCCCTTTTTTGCGGCAT
TTTGCCTTCCTGTTTTTGCTCACCCAGAAACGCTGGTGAAAGTAAAAGATGCTGAAGATCAGTTGGGTGC
ACGAGTGGGTTACATCGAACTGGATCTCAACAGCGGTAAGATCCTTGAGAGTTTTCGCCCCGAAGAACGT
TTTCCAATGATGAGCACTTTTAAAGTTCTGCTATGTGGCGCGGTATTATCCCGTGTTGACGCCGGGCAAG
AGCAACTCGGTCGCCGCATACACTATTCTCAGAATGACTTGGTTGAGTACTCACCAGTCACAGAAAAGCA
TCTTACGGATGGCATGACAGTAAGAGAATTATGCAGTGCTGCCATAACCATGAGTGATAACACTGCGGCC
AACTTACTTCTGACAACGATCGGAGGACCGAAGGAGCTAACCGCTTTTTTGCACAACATGGGGGATCATG
TAACTCGCCTTGATCGTTGGGAACCGGAGCTGAATGAAGCCATACCAAACGACGAGCGTGACACCACGAT
GCCTGTAGCAATGGCAACAACGTTGCGCAAACTATTAACTGGCGAACTACTTACTCTAGCTTCCCGGCAA
CAATTAATAGACTGGATGGAGGCGGATAAAGTTGCAGGACCACTTCTGCGCTCGGCCCTTCCGGCTGGCT
GGTTTATTGCTGATAAATCTGGAGCCGGTGAGCGTGGGTCTCGCGGTATCATTGCAGCACTGGGGCCAGA
TGGTAAGCCCTCCCGTATCGTAGTTATCTACACGACGGGGAGTCAGGCAACTATGGATGAACGAAATAGA
CAGATCGCTGAGATAGGTGCCTCACTGATTAAGCATTGGTAACTGTCAGACCAAGTTTACTCATATATAC
TTTAGATTGATTTAAAACTTCATTTTTAATTTAAAAGGATCTAGGTGAAGATCCTTTTTGATAATCTCAT
GACCAAAATCCCTTAACGTGAGTTTTCGTTCCACTGAGCGTCAGACCCCGTAGAAAAGATCAAAGGATCT
TCTTGAGATCCTTTTTTTCTGCGCGTAATCTGCTGCTTGCAAACAAAAAAACCACCGCTACCAGCGGTGG
TTTGTTTGCCGGATCAAGAGCTACCAACTCTTTTTCCGAAGGTAACTGGCTTCAGCAGAGCGCAGATACC
AAATACTGTTCTTCTAGTGTAGCCGTAGTTAGGCCACCACTTCAAGAACTCTGTAGCACCGCCTACATAC
CTCGCTCTGCTAATCCTGTTACCAGTGGCTGCTGCCAGTGGCGATAAGTCGTGTCTTACCGGGTTGGACT
CAAGACGATAGTTACCGGATAAGGCGCAGCGGTCGGGCTGAACGGGGGGTTCGTGCACACAGCCCAGCTT
GGAGCGAACGACCTACACCGAACTGAGATACCTACAGCGTGAGCTATGAGAAAGCGCCACGCTTCCCGAA
GGGAGAAAGGCGGACAGGTATCCGGTAAGCGGCAGGGTCGGAACAGGAGAGCGCACGAGGGAGCTTCCAG
GGGGAAACGCCTGGTATCTTTATAGTCCTGTCGGGTTTCGCCACCTCTGACTTGAGCGTCGATTTTTGTG
ATGCTCGTCAGGGGGGCGGAGCCTATGGAAAAACGCCAGCAACGCGGCCTTTTTACGGTTCCTGGCCTTT
TGCTGGCCTTTTGCTCACATGTTCTTTCCTGCGTTATCCCCTGATTCTGTGGATAACCGTATTACCGCCT
TTGAGTGAGCTGATACCGCTCGCCGCAGCCGAACGACCGAGCGCAGCGAGTCAGTGAGCGAGGAAGCGGA
AGAGCGCCCAATACGCAAACCGCCTCTCCCCGCGCGTTGGCCGATTCATTAATGCAGCAAGCTCATGGCT
GACTAATTTTTTTTATTTATGCAGAGGCCGAGGCCGCCTCGGCCTCTGAGCTATTCCAGAAGTAGTGAGG
AGGCTTTTTTGGAGGCCTAGGCTTTTGCAAAAAGCTCCCCGTGGCACGACAGGTTTCCCGACTGGAAAGC
GGGCAGTGAGCGCAACGCAATTAATGTGAGTTAGCTCACTCATTAGGCACCCCAGGCTTTACACTTTATG
CTTCCGGCTCGTATGTTGTGTGGAATTGTGAGCGGATAACAATTTCACACAGGAAACAGCTATGACATGA
TTACGAATTTCACAAATAAAGCATTTTTTTCACTGCATTCTAGTTGTGGTTTGTCCAAACTCATCAATGT
ATCTTATCATGTCTGGATCAACTGGATAACTCAAGCTAACCAAAATCATCCCAAACTTCCCACCCCATAC
CCTATTACCACTGCCAATTACCTGTGGTTTCATTTACTCTAAACCTGTGATTCCTCTGAATTATTTTCAT
TTTAAAGAAATTGTATTTGTTAAATATGTACTACAAACTTAGTAGTTGGAAGGGCTAATTCACTCCCAAA
GAAGACAAGATATCCTTGATCTGTGGATCTACCACACACAAGGCTACTTCCCTGATTAGCAGAACTACAC
ACCAGGGCCAGGGGTCAGATATCCACTGACCTTTGGATGGTGCTACAAGCTAGTACCAGTTGAGCCAGAT
AAGGTAGAAGAGGCCAATAAAGGAGAGAACACCAGCTTGTTACACCCTGTGAGCCTGCATGGGATGGATG
ACCCGGAGAGAGAAGTGTTAGAGTGGAGGTTTGACAGCCGCCTAGCATTTCATCACGTGGCCCGAGAGCT
GCATCCGGAGTACTTCAAGAACTGCTGATATCGAGCTTGCTACAAGGGACTTTCCGCTGGGGACTTTCCA
GGGAGGCGTGGCCTGGGCGGGACTGGGGAGTGGCGAGCCCTCAGATCCTGCATATAAGCAGCTGCTTTTT
GCCTGTACTGGGTCTCTCTGGTTAGACCAGATCTGAGCCTGGGAGCTCTCTGGCTAACTAGGGAACCCAC
TGCTTAAGCCTCAATAAAGCTTGCCTTGAGTGCTTCAAGTAGTGTGTGCCCGTCTGTTGTGTGACTCTGG
TAACTAGAGATCCCTCAGACCCTTTTAGTCAGTGTGGAAAATCTCTAGCAGTGGCGCCCGAACAGGGACT
TGAAAGCGAAAGGGAAACCAGAGGAGCTCTCTCGACGCAGGACTCGGCTTGCTGAAGCGCGCACGGCAAG
AGGCGAGGGGCGGCGACTGCAGAGTACGCCAAAAATTTTGACTAGCGGAGGCTAGAAGGAGAGAGATGGG
TGCGAGAGCGTCAGTATTAAGCGGGGGAGAATTAGATCGCGATGGGAAAAAATTCGGTTAAGGCCAGGGG
GAAAGAAAAAATATAAATTAAAACATATAGTATGGGCAAGCAGGGAGCTAGAACGATTCGCAGTTAATCC
TGGCCTGTTAGAAACATCAGAAGGCTGTAGACAAATACTGGGACAGCTACAACCATCCCTTCAGACAGGA
TCAGAAGAACTTAGATCATTATATAATACAGTAGCAACCCTCTATTGTGTGCATCAAAGGATAGAGATAA
AAGACACCAAGGAAGCTTTAGACAAGATAGAGGAAGAGCAAAACAAAAGTAAGACCACCGCACAGCAAGC
GGCCGGCCGCTGATCTTCAGACCTGGAGGAGGAGATATGAGGGACAATTGGAGAAGTGAATTATATAAAT
ATAAAGTAGTAAAAATTGAACCATTAGGAGTAGCACCCACCAAGGCAAAGAGAAGAGTGGTGCAGAGAGA
AAAAAGAGCAGTGGGAATAGGAGCTTTGTTCCTTGGGTTCTTGGGAGCAGCAGGAAGCACTATGGGCGCA
GCGTCAATGACGCTGACGGTACAGGCCAGACAATTATTGTCTGGTATAGTGCAGCAGCAGAACAATTTGC
TGAGGGCTATTGAGGCGCAACAGCATCTGTTGCAACTCACAGTCTGGGGCATCAAGCAGCTCCAGGCAAG
AATCCTGGCTGTGGAAAGATACCTAAAGGATCAACAGCTCCTGGGGATTTGGGGTTGCTCTGGAAAACTC
ATTTGCACCACTGCTGTGCCTTGGAATGCTAGTTGGAGTAATAAATCTCTGGAACAGATTTGGAATCACA
CGACCTGGATGGAGTGGGACAGAGAAATTAACAATTACACAAGCTTAATACACTCCTTAATTGAAGAATC
GCAAAACCAGCAAGAAAAGAATGAACAAGAATTATTGGAATTAGATAAATGGGCAAGTTTGTGGAATTGG
TTTAACATAACAAATTGGCTGTGGTATATAAAATTATTCATAATGATAGTAGGAGGCTTGGTAGGTTTAA
GAATAGTTTTTGCTGTACTTTCTATAGTGAATAGAGTTAGGCAGGGATATTCACCATTATCGTTTCAGAC
CCACCTCCCAACCCCGAGGGGACCCGACAGGCCCGAAGGAATAGAAGAAGAAGGTGGAGAGAGAGACAGA
GACAGATCCATTCGATTAGTGAACGGATCTCGACGGTATCGCCGAATTCTCAACAATAGGCAGTATTCAT
CCACAATTTTAAAAGAAAAGGGGGGATTGGGGGGTACAGTGCAGGGGAAAGAATAGTAGACATAATAGCA
ACAGACATACAAACTAAAGAATTACAAAAACAAATTACAAAAATTCAAAATTTTCGGGTTTATTACTCGG
ACAGCAGAGATCCAGTTTGGACTAGTGGAGTTCCGCGTTACATAACTTACGCAAAATGGCCCGCCTGGCT
GACCGCCCAACGACCCCCGCCCATTGACGTCAATAATGACCAATGTTCCCATAGTAACGCCAATAGGGAC
TTTCCATTGACGTCAATGGGTGGAGTATTTACGCAAAACTGCCCACTTGGCAGTACATCAAGTGTATCAT
TTGCCAACAACGCCCCCTATTGACGTCAATGACGCAAAATGGCCCGCCTGGCATTATGCCCAGTACATGA
CCTTATGGGACTTTCCTACTTGGCAGTACATCTACGTATTAGTCATCGCTATTACCATGGTGATGCGGTT
TTGGCAGTACATCAATGGGCGTGGATAGCGGTTTGACTCACGGGGATTTCCAAGTCTCCACCCCATTGAC
GTCAATGGGAGTTTGTTTTGGCACCAAAATCAACGGGACTTTCCAAAATGTCGTAACAACTCCGCCCCAT
TGACGCAAATGGGCGGTAGGCGTGTACGGTGGGAGGTCTATATAAGCAGAGCTCGTTTAGTGAACCGTCA
GATCGCCTGGAGACGCCATCCACGCTGTTTTGACCTCCATTCAAGACACCGGCGGCCTTAATTAATGATC
AGACCATGGCCACTGTTACCTATCCTTCATCTGAGCCTACGACCTTGGACCCTGGGAACGCATCCTCGAC
CTGGCCCCTGGATACCACCCTGGGGAACACATCCGCTGGCGCTAGCCTGACAGGCCTGGCTGTCAGTGGC
ATCTTGATCTCTCTGGTGTACCTGGTGGTGTGCGTGGTGGGTTTGCTGGGCAACTCGCTGGTGATCTACG
TGGTCCTGCGGCACACGTCCAGCCCATCAGTGACCAGTGTCTATATCCTCAACCTGGCTCTGGCTGATGA
GCTCTTCATGCTAGGGCTACCCTTCCTGGCTGCTCAGAACGCCCTGTCCTACTGGCCCTTCGGATCTCTC
ATGTGCCGTCTGGTCATGGCCGTGGATGGCATCAACCAGTTCACCAGCATCTTCTGCCTCACCGTCATGA
GTGTGGACCGCTATCTGGCTGTGGTGCACCCCACACGCTCAGCCCGCTGGCGCACGGCACCAGTGGCTCG
CACGGTCAGTGCAGCTGTCTGGGTGGCCTCGGCTGTGGTGGTGCTGCCTGTGGTTGTGTTCTCAGGAGTG
CCCCGGGGCATGAGCACGTGCCACATGCAGTGGCCAGAGCCAGCGGCTGCCTGGCGAACAGCCTTCATCA
TCTACACGGCCGCACTGGGCTTCTTTGGGCCCCTGCTGGTCATCTGCTTGTGCTACTTGCTCATTGTGGT
AAAGGTGCGGTCGACCACCCGGCGGGTGCGGGCGCCCTCGTGTCAGTGGGTACAGGCACCCGCATGCCAG
CGGCGACGCCGCTCTGAGCGCAGGGTCACACGCATGGTGGTGGCCGTGGTGGCACTCTTCGTCCTCTGCT
GGATGCCTTTCTATCTGCTCAACATCGTCAATGTGGTGTGCCCGCTGCCGGAGGAGCCCGCCTTCTTCGG
CCTCTACTTCCTGGTGGTGGCGCTGCCCTACGCCAACAGCTGCGCAAACCCCATCCTCTACGGCTTCCTC
TCCTACCGCTTCAAGCAGGGCTTTCGCAGGATCCTGCTAAGACCATCACGTCGCATTCGGAGCCAGGAGC
CAGGGTCGGGACCTCCAGAGAAGACTGAAGAGGAGGAGGATGAAGAAGAAGAAGAGAGAAGGGAAGAGGA
GGAGCGGAGGATGCAGAGAGGGCAGGAGATGAACGGGAGGCTCAGTCAGATCGCACAGGCTGGCACTAGT
GGACAACAGCCACGGCCCTGCACAGGGACTGCTAAGGAGCAGCAGCTTCTGCCCCAGGAGGCCACAGCTG
GGGACAAGGCCAGCACACTGAGCCATCTGGCCACCATGGACTACAAAGACCATGACGGTGATTATAAAGA
TCATGACATCGATTACAAGGATGACGATGACAAGGCGGCCGCTTAGTAAGTAAGATCCGCCCCTCTCCCT
CCCCCCCCCTAACGTTACTGGCCGAAGCCGCTTGGAATAAGGCCGGTGTGCGTTTGTCTATATGTTATTT
TCCACCATATTGCCGTCTTTTGGCAATGTGAGGGCCCGGAAACCTGGCCCTGTCTTCTTGACGAGCATTC
CTAGGGGTCTTTCCCCTCTCGCCAAAGGAATGCAAGGTCTGTTGAATGTCGTGAAGGAAGCAGTTCCTCT
GGAAGCTTCTTGAAGACAAACAACGTCTGTAGCGACCCTTTGCAGGCAGCGGAACCCCCCACCTGGCGAC
AGGTGCCTCTGCGGCCAAAAGCCACGTGTATAAGATACACCTGCAAAGGCGGCACAACCCCAGTGCCACG
TTGTGAGTTGGATAGTTGTGGAAAGAGTCAAATGGCTCTCCTCAAGCGTATTCAACAAGGGGCTGAAGGA
TGCCCAGAAGGTACCCCATTGTATGGGATCTGATCTGGGGCCTCGGTACACATGCTTTACATGTGTTTAG
TCGAGGTTAAAAAAACGTCTAGGCCCCCCGAACCACGGGGACGTGGTTTTCCTTTGAAAAACACGATGAT
AATATGGCCACAACCATGGCCAAGCCTTTGTCTCAAGAAGAATCCACCCTCATTGAAAGAGCAACGGCTA
CAATCAACAGCATCCCCATCTCTGAAGACTACAGCGTCGCCAGCGCAGCTCTCTCTAGCGACGGCCGCAT
CTTCACTGGTGTCAATGTATATCATTTTACTGGGGGACCTTGTGCAGAACTCGTGGTGCTGGGCACTGCT
GCTGCTGCGGCAGCTGGCAACCTGACTTGTATCGTCGCGATCGGAAATGAGAACAGGGGCATCTTGAGCC
CCTGCGGACGGTGCCGACAGGTGCTTCTCGATCTGCATCCTGGGATCAAAGCCATAGTGAAGGACAGTGA
TGGACAGCCGACGGCAGTTGGGATTCGTGAATTGCTGCCCTCTGGTTATGTGTGGGAGGGCTAACTCGAG
AGATCCTAATCAACCTCTGG
Features (pLannotate 1.2.2; 26 found; start..end, strand, type, name):
    571..681     +  CDS            nef (fragment): NEF_SIVS4 - Experimental evidence at protein level: Swiss-Prot protein existence level 1. Interferes with TCR signaling from the cell membrane. Interacts with CD247/TCRZ (TCR zeta chain) and exert potent down- regulation of cell surface TCR/CD3 complexes. From Simian immunodeficiency virus (isolate F236/smH4) (SIV-sm) (Simian immunodeficiency virus sooty mangabey monkey).
    724..904     +  LTR            5' LTR (truncated): truncated 5' long terminal repeat (LTR) from HIV-1
   1037..1141    +  promoter       AmpR promoter: bla
   1142..2002    +  CDS            AmpR: β-lactamase; bla; confers resistance to ampicillin, carbenicillin, and related antibiotics
   2173..2761    +  rep_origin     ori: high-copy-number ColE1/pMB1/pBR322/pUC origin of replication
   2944..2998    +  CDS            lacI (fragment): lac repressor; lacI; The lac repressor binds to the lac operator to inhibit transcription in E. coli. This inhibition can be relieved by adding lactose or isopropyl-β-D-thiogalactopyranoside (IPTG).
   3004..3097    +  rep_origin     SV40 ori (fragment): SV40 origin of replication
   3122..3159    +  CDS            lacI (fragment): lac repressor; lacI; The lac repressor binds to the lac operator to inhibit transcription in E. coli. This inhibition can be relieved by adding lactose or isopropyl-β-D-thiogalactopyranoside (IPTG).
   3172..3193    +  protein_bind   CAP binding site: CAP binding activates transcription in the presence of cAMP. E. coli catabolite activator protein
   3208..3238    +  promoter       lac promoter: promoter for the E. coli lac operon
   3246..3262    +  protein_bind   lac operator: The lac repressor binds to the lac operator to inhibit transcription in E. coli. This inhibition can be relieved by adding lactose or isopropyl-β-D-thiogalactopyranoside (IPTG). lac repressor encoded by lacI
   3296..3379    +  polyA_signal   SV40 poly(A) signal (fragment): SV40 polyadenylation signal
   3546..3875    +  CDS            nef (fragment): NEF_HV1BR - Experimental evidence at protein level: Swiss-Prot protein existence level 1. Extracellular Nef protein targets CD4(+) T-lymphocytes for apoptosis by interacting with CXCR4 surface receptors (PubMed:14990729). From Human immunodeficiency virus type 1 group M subtype B (isolate BRU/LAI) (HIV-1).
   3923..4180    +  LTR            5' LTR (truncated): truncated 5' long terminal repeat (LTR) from HIV-1
   4227..4352    +  misc_feature   HIV-1 Ψ: packaging signal of human immunodeficiency virus type 1
   4336..4674    +  CDS            HIV-1 gag (fragment): gag protein from human immunodeficiency virus 1; gag
   4849..5082    +  misc_feature   RRE: The Rev response element (RRE) of HIV-1 allows for Rev-dependent mRNA export from the nucleus to the cytoplasm.
   5459..5559    +  CDS            Rev (fragment): human immunodeficiency virus 1 (HIV-1) Rev protein; rev; enhances nuclear export of unspliced and incompletely spliced viral mRNAs
   5607..5724    +  misc_feature   cPPT/CTS: central polypurine tract and central termination sequence of HIV-1
   5776..6079    +  enhancer       CMV enhancer: human cytomegalovirus immediate early enhancer
   6080..6283    +  promoter       CMV promoter: human cytomegalovirus (CMV) immediate early promoter
   6376..7659    +  CDS            Sstr3: SSR3_MOUSE - Also known as Smstr3. Experimental evidence at transcript level: Swiss-Prot protein existence level 2. Receptor for somatostatin-14 and -28. This receptor is coupled via pertussis toxin sensitive G proteins to inhibition of adenylyl cyclase. From Mus musculus (Mouse).
   7669..7734    +  CDS            3xFLAG: three tandem FLAG® epitope tags, followed by an enterokinase cleavage site
   7760..8345    +  misc_feature   IRES2: internal ribosome entry site (IRES) of the encephalomyocarditis virus (EMCV)
   8346..8744    +  CDS            BSD: blasticidin S deaminase; Aspergillus terreus BSD; confers resistance to blasticidin
   8758..576     +  misc_feature   WPRE (across the origin): woodchuck hepatitis virus posttranscriptional regulatory element
