[The description below was written by a language model from this plasmid's Addgene catalogue record and pLannotate feature annotations shown in this document.]
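Description:
GP757 is a lentiviral expression plasmid built on the pHAGE ("Phage") HIV-1-derived backbone and carrying wild-type mouse somatostatin receptor type 3 (Sstr3) with a C-terminal FLAG tag. In bacteria it is maintained through a high-copy ColE1/pUC-type origin and selected with ampicillin via the β-lactamase gene. The backbone also carries remnants of lac regulatory sequence and fragments of the SV40 origin and polyadenylation signal.

The viral portion of the 8,770 nt sequence has the usual transfer-vector layout. An HIV-1 LTR is followed by the Ψ packaging signal with a partial gag sequence, the Rev response element for Rev-dependent nuclear export of the genomic RNA, and the cPPT/CTS element, which aids nuclear import of the reverse-transcribed genome. Downstream, the CMV enhancer and immediate-early promoter drive a single bicistronic transcript. The Sstr3 coding sequence is fused at its 3' end to what the feature table annotates as a 3xFLAG epitope. It is followed by an EMCV IRES and the blasticidin S deaminase gene, so blasticidin resistance is linked to expression of the tagged receptor. A WPRE sits after the cassette to enhance transcript stability and expression, ahead of the second LTR. Both LTRs are annotated as truncated, with adjacent nef fragments.

The construct is meant for making lentivirus to transduce mammalian cells and select stable, blasticidin-resistant lines expressing epitope-tagged Sstr3. The associated publication concerns ubiquitin, intraflagellar transport and Hedgehog signalling. The record does not spell out the receptor's specific role in those experiments.
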