Addgene plasmid #164540: GP757
Purpose: Expresses Sstr3-FLAG
Depositing lab: Gregory Pazour. Depositing organization: University of Massachusetts, Worcester. Publication: Ubiquitin links smoothened to intraflagellar transport to regulate Hedgehog signaling. Desai PB, Stuck MW, Lv B, Pazour GJ. J Cell Biol. 2020 Jul 6;219(7). pii: 151798. doi: 10.1083/jcb.201912104. PubMed 32435793.
Backbone
  Vector backbone: Phage lentivirus
  Vector type: Lentiviral
  Selectable markers: Blasticidin
Growth in bacteria
  Bacterial resistance: Ampicillin, 100 μg/mL
  Growth temperature: 37°C
  Growth strain: NEB Stable
  Copy number: High Copy
Gene/Insert
  Gene/Insert name: Somatostatin receptor type 3
  Species: M. musculus (mouse)
  Mutation: WT
  Entrez Gene: Sstr3 (a.k.a. Smstr-3, Smstr3, sst3)
  Promoter: CMV
  Tag / fusion protein: FLAG (C terminal on insert)
  Cloning method: Gibson Cloning
Terms and licenses: Academic/Nonprofit Terms; Industry Terms: Not Available to Industry
How to cite: GP757 was a gift from Gregory Pazour (Addgene plasmid # 164540 ; http://n2t.net/addgene:164540 ; RRID:Addgene_164540)
